Addgene plasmid #209881: Cav-RA
Purpose: Dimerization dependent fluorescent protein RA anchored to cytosolic face of the caveolae with mouse CAVIN1
Depositing lab: Sarah Cohen. Depositing organization: University of North Carolina at Chapel Hill. Publication: Contact-FP: A Dimerization-Dependent Fluorescent Protein Toolkit for Visualizing Membrane Contact Site Dynamics. Miner GE, Smith SY, Showalter WK, So CM, Ragusa JV, Powers AE, Zanellati MC, Hsu CH, Marchan MF, Cohen S. Contact (Thousand Oaks). 2024 Feb 4;7:25152564241228911. doi: 10.1177/25152564241228911. eCollection 2024 Jan-Dec. PubMed 38327561.
Backbone
  Vector backbone: mEmerald-C1
  Vector type: Mammalian Expression
Growth in bacteria
  Bacterial resistance: Kanamycin, 50 μg/mL
  Growth temperature: 37°C
  Growth strain: DH5alpha
  Copy number: High Copy
Gene/Insert
  Gene/Insert name: ddRFP A
  Species: Synthetic
  Promoter: CMV
  Tag / fusion protein: CAVIN1 (N terminal on insert)
  Cloning method: Gibson Cloning
Terms and licenses: Academic/Nonprofit Terms; Industry Terms: Not Available to Industry
Depositor comments: mEmerald was replaced with ddRFP A
How to cite: Cav-RA was a gift from Sarah Cohen (Addgene plasmid # 209881 ; http://n2t.net/addgene:209881 ; RRID:Addgene_209881)
