[The description below was written by a language model from this plasmid's Addgene catalogue record and pLannotate feature annotations shown in this document.]
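Description:
Cav-RA is a mammalian expression plasmid built on the mEmerald-C1 backbone, in which the original mEmerald coding sequence was replaced with ddRFP A (RA), one half of a dimerization-dependent red fluorescent protein pair. The human CMV immediate-early enhancer and promoter drive a single fusion open reading frame: mouse CAVIN1 (also known as Ptrf) lies at the N terminus, followed after a short linker by the RA moiety, and the transcript is terminated by an SV40 polyadenylation signal. The automated annotation labels the fluorescent protein segment as dTomato, which probably reflects sequence similarity among Discosoma-derived red proteins rather than a different insert. Small fragment hits in the table (9xHis on the reverse strand, large T antigen, ble, bGH poly(A)) appear to be partial matches to linker or backbone sequence rather than functional parts.

The plasmid is propagated in E. coli from a high-copy ColE1/pUC-type origin and also carries an f1 origin. A single NeoR/KanR gene sits behind tandem bacterial (AmpR) and SV40 early promoters with an HSV TK poly(A) signal, so it confers kanamycin resistance in bacteria and can provide G418 resistance in mammalian cells.

CAVIN1 anchors RA to the cytosolic face of caveolae. Dimerization-dependent fluorescent proteins fluoresce only weakly alone and brighten when the A copy binds its partner B copy. As part of the Contact-FP toolkit, the construct is meant to be co-expressed with a complementary partner targeted to another organelle membrane, so that signal reports close apposition at membrane contact sites involving caveolae and allows their dynamics to be imaged in living cells.
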