Features (pLannotate 1.2.2; 17 found; start..end, strand, type, name):
     16..319     +  enhancer       CMV enhancer: human cytomegalovirus immediate early enhancer
    320..523     +  promoter       CMV promoter: human cytomegalovirus (CMV) immediate early promoter
    563..1738    +  CDS            Cavin1: CAVN1_MOUSE - Also known as Ptrf From Mus musculus (Mouse).
   1740..1765    -  CDS            9xHis (fragment): 9xHis affinity tag
   1772..2464    +  CDS            dTomato: dTomato is a basic (constitutively fluorescent) orange fluorescent protein published in 2004, derived from Discosoma sp.. It is reported to be a somewhat slowly-maturing dimer with low acid sensitivity.
   2506..2537    +  misc_feature   MCS (fragment): multiple cloning site
   2554..2638    +  CDS            large T antigen (fragment): large T antigen from SV40 (simian virus 40)
   2661..2782    +  polyA_signal   SV40 poly(A) signal: SV40 polyadenylation signal
   2816..3244    -  rep_origin     f1 ori (sequence partly withheld): f1 bacteriophage origin of replication; arrow indicates direction of (+) strand synthesis
   3271..3375    +  promoter       AmpR promoter: bla
   3377..3734    +  promoter       SV40 promoter: SV40 enhancer and early promoter
   3769..4563    +  CDS            NeoR/KanR: aminoglycoside phosphotransferase from Tn5; aph(3')-II (or nptII); confers resistance to neomycin, kanamycin, and G418 (Geneticin®)
   4584..4736    +  CDS            ble (fragment): BLE_KLEPN - Experimental evidence at protein level: Swiss-Prot protein existence level 1. Binding protein with a strong affinity to the bleomycin family of antibiotics. Binds to CL990; an antimitotic-antibiotic compound. From Klebsiella pneumoniae.
   4795..4842    +  polyA_signal   HSV TK poly(A) signal: herpes simplex virus thymidine kinase polyadenylation signal (Cole and Stacy, 1985)
   4933..4949    -  polyA_signal   bGH poly(A) signal (fragment): bovine growth hormone polyadenylation signal
   5171..5759    +  rep_origin     ori: high-copy-number ColE1/pMB1/pBR322/pUC origin of replication
   5874..5918    +  enhancer       CMV enhancer (fragment): human cytomegalovirus immediate early enhancer
>Addgene plasmid #209881 | Cav-RA | addgene full sequence | sequence record 426704 | Addgene NGS Result
ATATATGGAGTTCCGCGTTACATAACTTACGGTAAATGGCCCGCCTGGCTGACCGCCCAACGACCCCCGC
CCATTGACGTCAATAATGACGTATGTTCCCATAGTAACGCCAATAGGGACTTTCCATTGACGTCAATGGG
TGGAGTATTTACGGTAAACTGCCCACTTGGCAGTACATCAAGTGTATCATATGCCAAGTACGCCCCCTAT
TGACGTCAATGACGGTAAATGGCCCGCCTGGCATTATGCCCAGTACATGACCTTATGGGACTTTCCTACT
TGGCAGTACATCTACGTATTAGTCATCGCTATTACCATGGTGATGCGGTTTTGGCAGTACATCAATGGGC
GTGGATAGCGGTTTGACTCACGGGGATTTCCAAGTCTCCACCCCATTGACGTCAATGGGAGTTTGTTTTG
GCACCAAAATCAACGGGACTTTCCAAAATGTCGTAACAACTCCGCCCCATTGACGCAAATGGGCGGTAGG
CGTGTACGGTGGGAGGTCTATATAAGCAGAGCTGGTTTAGTGAACCGTCAGATCCGCTAGCGTGCCGCCA
CCATGGAGGATGTCACGCTCCATATCGTTGAGCGGCCGTATTCCGGATTTCCCGATGCTTCCTCAGAGGG
CCCGGAGCCCACCCAAGGGGAGGCGCGGGCCACGGAGGAGCCGTCGGGGACCGGCTCCGACGAGCTGATC
AAGTCGGACCAGGTGAACGGTGTGCTGGTGCTGAGCCTTCTGGATAAAATCATCGGCGCCGTTGACCAGA
TCCAGCTGACCCAAGCCCAGCTGGAGGAGCGACAGGCGGAGATGGAGGGCGCTGTGCAGAGCATCCAGGG
AGAGCTGAGCAAGCTGGGCAAGGCGCACGCCACCACGAGCAACACCGTGAGCAAGTTGCTGGAGAAGGTG
CGCAAGGTCAGCGTCAACGTGAAGACCGTGCGCGGCAGCCTGGAGCGCCAGGCCGGCCAGATAAAGAAAC
TGGAGGTCAACGAGGCGGAGCTGCTGAGGCGCCGCAACTTCAAAGTCATGATCTACCAGGATGAAGTCAA
GCTGCCGGCCAAACTGAGCGTCAGCAAGTCGCTGAAAGAGTCGGAGGCACTGCCTGAGAAGGAGGGTGAC
GAGCTGGGCGAGGGCGAGCGGCCCGAGGATGACACCGCGGCGATCGAGCTGTCGTCCGACGAGGCGGTGG
AGGTGGAGGAGGTGATCGAGGAGTCCCGCGCCGAGCGCATCAAGCGCAGCGGCCTGCGGCGCGTGGACGA
CTTCAAGAAGGCCTTCTCCAAGGAGAAGATGGAGAAGACCAAGGTGCGCACGCGTGAGAACCTGGAGAAG
ACGCGCCTGAAGACCAAGGAGAACCTGGAGAAGACACGGCACACGCTGGAGAAGCGCATGAACAAGCTGG
GCACGCGCCTGGTGCCCGTGGAGCGACGAGAGAAGCTGAAGACATCCCGGGACAAGCTGCGCAAGTCCTT
CACGCCCGACCATGTGGTGTATGCGCGCTCCAAGACCGCTGTCTACAAGGTGCCGCCTTTCACCTTCCAC
GTCAAGAAGATCCGCGAGGGCGAGGTGGAGGTGCTGAAGGCCACCGAGATGGTGGAGGTGGGTCCCGAGG
ACGACGAGGTTGGCGCGGAGCGCGGCGAGGCCACTGACCTGCTGCGCGGGAGCAGCCCCGACGTGCACAC
GCTGCTGGAGATCACCGAGGAGTCGGACGCCGTCCTGGTGGACAAGAGCGACAGCGACGGTGGTGGTGGT
AGTGGTGGTGGTGGTAGTGCTATGGTGAGCAAGAGCGAGGAGGTCATCAAAGAGTTCATGCGCTTCAAGG
TGCGCTTGGAGGGCTCCATGAACGGCCACGAGTTCGAGATCGAGGGCGAGGGCGAGGGCCGCCCCTACGA
GGGCACCCAGACCGCCAAGCTGAAGGTGACCAAGGGCGGCCCCCTGCCCTTCGCCTGGGACATCCTGTCC
CCCCAGATCATGTACGGCTCCAAGGCGTACGTGAAGCACCCCGCCGACGTCCCCGATTACATGAAGCTGT
CCTTCCCCGAGGGCTTCAAGTGGGAGCGCGTGATGCACTTCGAGGACGGCGGTCTGGTGACCGTGACTCA
GGACACCTCCCTGCAGGACGGCACGCTGATCTACAAGGTGAAGATGCGCGGCACCAACTTCCCCCCCGAC
GGCCCCGTAATGCAGAAGAAGACCTTGGGCTGGGATTATGCCACCGAGCGCCTGTACCCCGAAGACGGCG
TGCTGAAGGGCGAGCTTCTGGGGCGCCTGAAGCTGAAGGACGGCGGCCTCAACCTGGTGGAGTTCAAGAC
CATCTACATGGCCAAGAAGCCCGTGCAACTGCCCGGCTACTACTTCGTGGACACCAAGCTGGGCATCACC
TCCCACAACGAGGACTACACCATCGTGGAACAGTACGAGCGCTCCGAGGGCCGCCACCACCTGGGCATGG
ACGAGCTGTACAAGGGTACCTAATAGAAGCTTGGTAAACCGCTGATCAGCCTCGACTGCAGTCGACGGTA
CCGCGGGCCCGGGATCCACCGGATCTAGATAACTGATCATAATCAGCCATACCACATTTGTAGAGGTTTT
ACTTGCTTTAAAAAACCTCCCACACCTCCCCCTGAACCTGAAACATAAAATGAATGCAATTGTTGTTGTT
AACTTGTTTATTGCAGCTTATAATGGTTACAAATAAAGCAATAGCATCACAAATTTCACAAATAAAGCAT
TTTTTTCACTGCATTCTAGTTGTGGTTTGTCCAAACTCATCAATGTATCTTAACGCGTAAATTGTAAGCG
TTAATATTTTGTTAAAATTCGCGTTAAATTTTTGTTAAATCAGCTCATTTTTTAACCAATAGGCCGAAAT
CGGCAAAATCCCTTATAAATCAAAAGAATAGACCGAGATAGGGT
[37 nt withheld, positions 2915-2951]
AAAGAACGTGGACTCCAACGTCAAAGG
[49 nt withheld, positions 2979-3027]
T
[91 nt withheld, positions 3029-3119]
G
[124 nt withheld, positions 3121-3244]
CAGGTGGCACTTTTCGGGGAAATGTGCGCGGAACCCCTATTTGTTTATTTTTCTAAATACATTCAAATAT
GTATCCGCTCATGAGACAATAACCCTGATAAATGCTTCAATAATATTGAAAAAGGAAGAGTCCTGAGGCG
GAAAGAACCAGCTGTGGAATGTGTGTCAGTTAGGGTGTGGAAAGTCCCCAGGCTCCCCAGCAGGCAGAAG
TATGCAAAGCATGCATCTCAATTAGTCAGCAACCAGGTGTGGAAAGTCCCCAGGCTCCCCAGCAGGCAGA
AGTATGCAAAGCATGCATCTCAATTAGTCAGCAACCATAGTCCCGCCCCTAACTCCGCCCATCCCGCCCC
TAACTCCGCCCAGTTCCGCCCATTCTCCGCCCCATGGCTGACTAATTTTTTTTATTTATGCAGAGGCCGA
GGCCGCCTCGGCCTCTGAGCTATTCCAGAAGTAGTGAGGAGGCTTTTTTGGAGGCCTAGGCTTTTGCAAA
GATCGATCAAGAGACAGGATGAGGATCGTTTCGCATGATTGAACAAGATGGATTGCACGCAGGTTCTCCG
GCCGCTTGGGTGGAGAGGCTATTCGGCTATGACTGGGCACAACAGACAATCGGCTGCTCTGATGCCGCCG
TGTTCCGGCTGTCAGCGCAGGGGCGCCCGGTTCTTTTTGTCAAGACCGACCTGTCCGGTGCCCTGAATGA
ACTGCAAGACGAGGCAGCGCGGCTATCGTGGCTGGCCACGACGGGCGTTCCTTGCGCAGCTGTGCTCGAC
GTTGTCACTGAAGCGGGAAGGGACTGGCTGCTATTGGGCGAAGTGCCGGGGCAGGATCTCCTGTCATCTC
ACCTTGCTCCTGCCGAGAAAGTATCCATCATGGCTGATGCAATGCGGCGGCTGCATACGCTTGATCCGGC
TACCTGCCCATTCGACCACCAAGCGAAACATCGCATCGAGCGAGCACGTACTCGGATGGAAGCCGGTCTT
GTCGATCAGGATGATCTGGACGAAGAGCATCAGGGGCTCGCGCCAGCCGAACTGTTCGCCAGGCTCAAGG
CGAGCATGCCCGACGGCGAGGATCTCGTCGTGACCCATGGCGATGCCTGCTTGCCGAATATCATGGTGGA
AAATGGCCGCTTTTCTGGATTCATCGACTGTGGCCGGCTGGGTGTGGCGGACCGCTATCAGGACATAGCG
TTGGCTACCCGTGATATTGCTGAAGAGCTTGGCGGCGAATGGGCTGACCGCTTCCTCGTGCTTTACGGTA
TCGCCGCTCCCGATTCGCAGCGCATCGCCTTCTATCGCCTTCTTGACGAGTTCTTCTGAGCGGGACTCTG
GGGTTCGAAATGACCGACCAAGCGACGCCCAACCTGCCATCACGAGATTTCGATTCCACCGCCGCCTTCT
ATGAAAGGTTGGGCTTCGGAATCGTTTTCCGGGACGCCGGCTGGATGATCCTCCAGCGCGGGGATCTCAT
GCTGGAGTTCTTCGCCCACCCTAGGGGGAGGCTAACTGAAACACGGAAGGAGACAATACCGGAAGGAACC
CGCGCTATGACGGCAATAAAAAGACAGAATAAAACGCACGGTGTTGGGTCGTTTGTTCATAAACGCGGGG
TTCGGTCCCAGGGCTGGCACTCTGTCGATACCCCACCGAGACCCCATTGGGGCCAATACGCCCGCGTTTC
TTCCTTTTCCCCACCCCACCCCCCAAGTTCGGGTGAAGGCCCAGGGCTCGCAGCCAACGTCGGGGCGGCA
GGCCCTGCCATAGCCTCAGGTTACTCATATATACTTTAGATTGATTTAAAACTTCATTTTTAATTTAAAA
GGATCTAGGTGAAGATCCTTTTTGATAATCTCATGACCAAAATCCCTTAACGTGAGTTTTCGTTCCACTG
AGCGTCAGACCCCGTAGAAAAGATCAAAGGATCTTCTTGAGATCCTTTTTTTCTGCGCGTAATCTGCTGC
TTGCAAACAAAAAAACCACCGCTACCAGCGGTGGTTTGTTTGCCGGATCAAGAGCTACCAACTCTTTTTC
CGAAGGTAACTGGCTTCAGCAGAGCGCAGATACCAAATACTGTTCTTCTAGTGTAGCCGTAGTTAGGCCA
CCACTTCAAGAACTCTGTAGCACCGCCTACATACCTCGCTCTGCTAATCCTGTTACCAGTGGCTGCTGCC
AGTGGCGATAAGTCGTGTCTTACCGGGTTGGACTCAAGACGATAGTTACCGGATAAGGCGCAGCGGTCGG
GCTGAACGGGGGGTTCGTGCACACAGCCCAGCTTGGAGCGAACGACCTACACCGAACTGAGATACCTACA
GCGTGAGCTATGAGAAAGCGCCACGCTTCCCGAAGGGAGAAAGGCGGACAGGTATCCGGTAAGCGGCAGG
GTCGGAACAGGAGAGCGCACGAGGGAGCTTCCAGGGGGAAACGCCTGGTATCTTTATAGTCCTGTCGGGT
TTCGCCACCTCTGACTTGAGCGTCGATTTTTGTGATGCTCGTCAGGGGGGCGGAGCCTATGGAAAAACGC
CAGCAACGCGGCCTTTTTACGGTTCCTGGCCTTTTGCTGGCCTTTTGCTCACATGTTCTTTCCTGCGTTA
TCCCCTGATTCTGTGGATAACCGTATTACCGCCATGCATTAGTTATTAATAGTAATCAATTACGGGGTCA
TTAGTTCATAGCCC
