>Addgene plasmid #209881 | Cav-RA | depositor partial sequence | sequence record 409312 | ddRFP A gene
ATGGTGAGCAAGAGCGAGGAGGTCATCAAAGAGTTCATGCGCTTCAAGGTGCGCTTGGAGGGCTCCATGA
ACGGCCACGAGTTCGAGATCGAGGGCGAGGGCGAGGGCCGCCCCTACGAGGGCACCCAGACCGCCAAGCT
GAAGGTGACCAAGGGCGGCCCCCTGCCCTTCGCCTGGGACATCCTGTCCCCCCAGATCATGTACGGCTCC
AAGGCGTACGTGAAGCACCCCGCCGACGTCCCCGATTACATGAAGCTGTCCTTCCCCGAGGGCTTCAAGT
GGGAGCGCGTGATGCACTTCGAGGACGGCGGTCTGGTGACCGTGACTCAGGACACCTCCCTGCAGGACGG
CACGCTGATCTACAAGGTGAAGATGCGCGGCACCAACTTCCCCCCCGACGGCCCCGTAATGCAGAAGAAG
ACCTTGGGCTGGGATTATGCCACCGAGCGCCTGTACCCCGAAGACGGCGTGCTGAAGGGCGAGCTTCTGG
GGCGCCTGAAGCTGAAGGACGGCGGCCTCAACCTGGTGGAGTTCAAGACCATCTACATGGCCAAGAAGCC
CGTGCAACTGCCCGGCTACTACTTCGTGGACACCAAGCTGGGCATCACCTCCCACAACGAGGACTACACC
ATCGTGGAACAGTACGAGCGCTCCGAGGGCCGCCACCACCTGGGCATGGACGAGCTGTACAAG
