>Addgene plasmid #209881 | Cav-RA | depositor partial sequence | sequence record 409313 | CAVIN1
ATGGAGGATGTCACGCTCCATATCGTTGAGCGGCCGTATTCCGGATTTCCCGATGCTTCCTCAGAGGGCC
CGGAGCCCACCCAAGGGGAGGCGCGGGCCACGGAGGAGCCGTCGGGGACCGGCTCCGACGAGCTGATCAA
GTCGGACCAGGTGAACGGTGTGCTGGTGCTGAGCCTTCTGGATAAAATCATCGGCGCCGTTGACCAGATC
CAGCTGACCCAAGCCCAGCTGGAGGAGCGACAGGCGGAGATGGAGGGCGCTGTGCAGAGCATCCAGGGAG
AGCTGAGCAAGCTGGGCAAGGCGCACGCCACCACGAGCAACACCGTGAGCAAGTTGCTGGAGAAGGTGCG
CAAGGTCAGCGTCAACGTGAAGACCGTGCGCGGCAGCCTGGAGCGCCAGGCCGGCCAGATAAAGAAACTG
GAGGTCAACGAGGCGGAGCTGCTGAGGCGCCGCAACTTCAAAGTCATGATCTACCAGGATGAAGTCAAGC
TGCCGGCCAAACTGAGCGTCAGCAAGTCGCTGAAAGAGTCGGAGGCACTGCCTGAGAAGGAGGGTGACGA
GCTGGGCGAGGGCGAGCGGCCCGAGGATGACACCGCGGCGATCGAGCTGTCGTCCGACGAGGCGGTGGAG
GTGGAGGAGGTGATCGAGGAGTCCCGCGCCGAGCGCATCAAGCGCAGCGGCCTGCGGCGCGTGGACGACT
TCAAGAAGGCCTTCTCCAAGGAGAAGATGGAGAAGACCAAGGTGCGCACGCGTGAGAACCTGGAGAAGAC
GCGCCTGAAGACCAAGGAGAACCTGGAGAAGACACGGCACACGCTGGAGAAGCGCATGAACAAGCTGGGC
ACGCGCCTGGTGCCCGTGGAGCGACGAGAGAAGCTGAAGACATCCCGGGACAAGCTGCGCAAGTCCTTCA
CGCCCGACCATGTGGTGTATGCGCGCTCCAAGACCGCTGTCTACAAGGTGCCGCCTTTCACCTTCCACGT
CAAGAAGATCCGCGAGGGCGAGGTGGAGGTGCTGAAGGCCACCGAGATGGTGGAGGTGGGTCCCGAGGAC
GACGAGGTTGGCGCGGAGCGCGGCGAGGCCACTGACCTGCTGCGCGGGAGCAGCCCCGACGTGCACACGC
TGCTGGAGATCACCGAGGAGTCGGACGCCGTCCTGGTGGACAAGAGCGACAGCGAC
